Addgene plasmid #51270: pCAG-NLS-HA-B3
Purpose: Expression of the site-specific recombinase B3 (mouse codon-optimized)
Depositing lab: Pawel Pelczar. Depositing organization: University of Zurich. Publication: Binary recombinase systems for high-resolution conditional mutagenesis. Hermann M, Stillhard P, Wildner H, Seruggia D, Kapp V, Sanchez-Iranzo H, Mercader N, Montoliu L, Zeilhofer HU, Pelczar P. Nucleic Acids Res. 2014 Jan 9. 10.1093/nar/gkt1361 PubMed 24413561.
Backbone
  Vector backbone: pDIRECT
  Backbone manufacturer: CLONTECH
  Backbone size w/o insert (bp): 4814
  Vector type: Mammalian Expression
Growth in bacteria
  Bacterial resistance: Ampicillin, 100 μg/mL
  Growth temperature: 37°C
  Growth strain: DH5alpha
  Copy number: High Copy
Gene/Insert
  Gene/Insert name: NLS-HA-B3
  Promoter: CAG
  Cloning method: Restriction Enzyme; 5′ cloning site Esp3I (destroyed during cloning); 3′ cloning site Esp3I (destroyed during cloning)
  Sequencing primers: 5′ CATGCCTTCTTCTTTTTCCTAC; 3′ GGAAAGGACAGTGGGAGTGGC
Terms and licenses: Academic/Nonprofit Terms; Industry Terms: Not Available to Industry
How to cite: pCAG-NLS-HA-B3 was a gift from Pawel Pelczar (Addgene plasmid # 51270 ; http://n2t.net/addgene:51270 ; RRID:Addgene_51270)
