[The description below was written by a language model from this plasmid's Addgene catalogue record and pLannotate feature annotations shown in this document.]
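Description:
pCAG-NLS-HA-B3 is a mammalian expression plasmid built on the pDIRECT backbone that drives production of the site-specific recombinase B3 from a mouse codon-optimized coding sequence. It is propagated in E. coli as a high-copy plasmid through a ColE1/pUC-type origin and selected with ampicillin via the β-lactamase gene. An f1 origin is also present, along with leftover cloning-vector elements (lacZα and lacI fragments, CAP site, lac promoter and operator, and a short SV40 promoter fragment) that play no evident role in expression. No mammalian selection marker is annotated, which fits transient delivery of the recombinase.

The expression cassette uses the CAG promoter, annotated as its three standard parts: the CMV immediate-early enhancer, the chicken β-actin promoter, and a chimeric β-actin/β-globin intron, which together give strong, broadly active transcription in mammalian cells. A T7 promoter sits just downstream of the intron and could allow in vitro transcription of the open reading frame. The insert encodes an N-terminal nuclear localization signal and an HA epitope tag (the annotation detects a short region consistent with one HA copy; the NLS itself is not separately annotated) fused to B3. The automated annotation identifies this reading frame by homology to the FLP-type recombinase of the Zygosaccharomyces bisporus plasmid. Transcripts terminate at a bovine growth hormone polyadenylation signal.

The NLS targets the yeast-derived enzyme to the nucleus and the HA tag permits its detection. According to the record, the plasmid comes from work on binary recombinase systems for high-resolution conditional mutagenesis, where B3 would serve as an additional recombinase alongside established ones. The record does not describe its target sites.
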