Features (pLannotate 1.2.2; 17 found; start..end, strand, type, name):
      3..382     +  enhancer       CMV enhancer: human cytomegalovirus immediate early enhancer
    384..661     +  promoter       chicken β-actin promoter: No description available
    662..1670    +  intron         chimeric intron: chimera between introns from chicken β-actin and rabbit β-globin
   1683..1701    +  promoter       T7 promoter: promoter for bacteriophage T7 RNA polymerase
   1742..1768    +  CDS            3xHA (fragment): three tandem HA epitope tags
   1775..3475    +  CDS            A: FLP_ZYGBI - Protein inferred from homology: Swiss-Prot protein existence level 3. Catalyzes the recombination between the large inverted repetitions of the plasmid. From Zygosaccharomyces bisporus.
   3510..3734    +  polyA_signal   bGH poly(A) signal: bovine growth hormone polyadenylation signal
   3738..3759    +  promoter       SV40 promoter (fragment): SV40 enhancer and early promoter
   3805..3959    +  CDS            lacZα (fragment): LacZα fragment of β-galactosidase; lacZ fragment
   3964..4392    +  rep_origin     f1 ori (sequence partly withheld): f1 bacteriophage origin of replication; arrow indicates direction of (+) strand synthesis
   4445..4549    +  promoter       AmpR promoter: bla
   4550..5410    +  CDS            AmpR: β-lactamase; bla; confers resistance to ampicillin, carbenicillin, and related antibiotics
   5581..6169    +  rep_origin     ori: high-copy-number ColE1/pMB1/pBR322/pUC origin of replication
   6352..6444    +  CDS            lacI (fragment): lac repressor; lacI; The lac repressor binds to the lac operator to inhibit transcription in E. coli. This inhibition can be relieved by adding lactose or isopropyl-β-D-thiogalactopyranoside (IPTG).
   6457..6478    +  protein_bind   CAP binding site: CAP binding activates transcription in the presence of cAMP. E. coli catabolite activator protein
   6493..6523    +  promoter       lac promoter: promoter for the E. coli lac operon
   6531..6547    +  protein_bind   lac operator: The lac repressor binds to the lac operator to inhibit transcription in E. coli. This inhibition can be relieved by adding lactose or isopropyl-β-D-thiogalactopyranoside (IPTG). lac repressor encoded by lacI
>Addgene plasmid #51270 | pCAG-NLS-HA-B3 | depositor full sequence | sequence record 77881 | pCAG-NLS-HA-B3 sequence 6588 bps
TCGACATTGATTATTGACTAGTTATTAATAGTAATCAATTACGGGGTCATTAGTTCATAGCCCATATATG
GAGTTCCGCGTTACATAACTTACGGTAAATGGCCCGCCTGGCTGACCGCCCAACGACCCCCGCCCATTGA
CGTCAATAATGACGTATGTTCCCATAGTAACGCCAATAGGGACTTTCCATTGACGTCAATGGGTGGAGTA
TTTACGGTAAACTGCCCACTTGGCAGTACATCAAGTGTATCATATGCCAAGTACGCCCCCTATTGACGTC
AATGACGGTAAATGGCCCGCCTGGCATTATGCCCAGTACATGACCTTATGGGACTTTCCTACTTGGCAGT
ACATCTACGTATTAGTCATCGCTATTACCATGGTCGAGGTGAGCCCCACGTTCTGCTTCACTCTCCCCAT
CTCCCCCCCCTCCCCACCCCCAATTTTGTATTTATTTATTTTTTAATTATTTTGTGCAGCGATGGGGGCG
GGGGGGGGGGGGGGGCGCGCGCCAGGCGGGGCGGGGCGGGGCGAGGGGCGGGGCGGGGCGAGGCGGAGAG
GTGCGGCGGCAGCCAATCAGAGCGGCGCGCTCCGAAAGTTTCCTTTTATGGCGAGGCGGCGGCGGCGGCG
GCCCTATAAAAAGCGAAGCGCGCGGCGGGCGGGAGTCGCTGCGTTGCCTTCGCCCCGTGCCCCGCTCCGC
GCCGCCTCGCGCCGCCCGCCCCGGCTCTGACTGACCGCGTTACTCCCACAGGTGAGCGGGCGGGACGGCC
CTTCTCCTCCGGGCTGTAATTAGCGCTTGGTTTAATGACGGCTCGTTTCTTTTCTGTGGCTGCGTGAAAG
CCTTAAAGGGCTCCGGGAGGGCCCTTTGTGCGGGGGGGAGCGGCTCGGGGGGTGCGTGCGTGTGTGTGTG
CGTGGGGAGCGCCGCGTGCGGCCCGCGCTGCCCGGCGGCTGTGAGCGCTGCGGGCGCGGCGCGGGGCTTT
GTGCGCTCCGCGTGTGCGCGAGGGGAGCGCGGCCGGGGGCGGTGCCCCGCGGTGCGGGGGGGCTGCGAGG
GGAACAAAGGCTGCGTGCGGGGTGTGTGCGTGGGGGGGTGAGCAGGGGGTGTGGGCGCGGCGGTCGGGCT
GTAACCCCCCCCTGCACCCCCCTCCCCGAGTTGCTGAGCACGGCCCGGCTTCGGGTGCGGGGCTCCGTGC
GGGGCGTGGCGCGGGGCTCGCCGTGCCGGGCGGGGGGTGGCGGCAGGTGGGGGTGCCGGGCGGGGCGGGG
CCGCCTCGGGCCGGGGAGGGCTCGGGGGAGGGGCGCGGCGGCCCCGGAGCGCCGGCGGCTGTCGAGGCGC
GGCGAGCCGCAGCCATTGCCTTTTATGGTAATCGTGCGAGAGGGCGCAGGGACTTCCTTTGTCCCAAATC
TGGCGGAGCCGAAATCTGGGAGGCGCCGCCGCACCCCCTCTAGCGGGCGCGGGCGAAGCGGTGCGGCGCC
GGCAGGAAGGAAATGGGCGGGGAGGGCCTTCGTGCGTCGCCGCGCCGCCGTCCCCTTCTCCATCTCCAGC
CTCGGGGCTGCCGCAGGGGGACGGCTGCCTTCGGGGGGGACGGGGCAGGGCGGGGTTCGGCTTCTGGCGT
GTGACCGGCGGCTCTAGAGCCTCTGCTAACCATGTTCATGCCTTCTTCTTTTTCCTACAGATCCTTAATT
AATAATACGACTCACTATAGGGGGTCGACCCGCCACCATGCCTAAGAAGAAGAGGAAGGTTTACCCATAC
GATGTTCCAGATTACGCTGGATCCAGCAGCTATATGGATCTGGTGGATGACGAGCCCGCAACACTGTATC
ACAAGTTTGTCGAATGTCTGAAGGCAGGAGAGAATTTCTGCGGCGACAAGCTGTCCGGAATCATTACAAT
GGCCATCCTGAAAGCCATTAAGGCTCTGACTGAGGTGAAGAAAACCACCTTCAACAAGTACAAAACTACC
ATCAAGCAGGGGCTGCAGTATGATGTGGGCAGCTCCACCATTTCTTTCGTCTACCACCTGAAAGACTGTG
ATGAGCTGAGTCGCGGCCTGTCAGACGCTTTTGAACCTTACAAGTTCAAAATCAAGAGTAATAAGGAGGC
AACCAGCTTCAAGACACTGTTCAGGGGCCCCAGCTTCGGCAGCCAGAAGAACTGGCGAAAGAAAGAGGTG
GATAGAGAAGTGGACAATCTGTTCCATAGCACCGAGACAGATGAATCCATCTTTAAGTTCATTCTGAACA
CACTGGATAGCATCGAGACTCAGACCAATACAGACCGCCAGAAAACAGTGCTGACTTTCATTCTGCTGAT
GACCTTCTTTAACTGCTGTAGGAACAATGATCTGATGAATGTGGACCCCAGCACCTTCAAGATCGTGAAA
AACAAGTTCGTCGGCTACCTGCTGCAGGCTGAGGTGAAACAGACTAAGACCCGAAAAAGCAGGAACATCT
TCTTTTTCCCTATCAGAGAAAACCGGTTTGATCTGTTCCTGGCACTGCACGACTTTTTCAGAACTTGCCA
GCCTACCCCAAAGTCTCGGCTGAGTGACCAGGTGAGTGAGCAGAAATGGCAGCTGTTTCGCGATTCAATG
GTCATCGACTATAACCGCTTTTTCCGAAAGTTTCCAGCTTCCCCCATCTTCGCAATTAAGCACGGACCTA
AATCTCACCTGGGGAGGCATCTGATGAACAGTTTCCTGCATAAGAATGAGCTGGATAGCTGGGCCAACTC
CCTGGGGAATTGGTCTAGTTCACAGAACCAGCGAGAAAGCGGAGCTCGACTGGGATACACCCACGGCGGA
AGAGACCTGCCACAGCCTCTGTTTGGATTCCTGGCCGGGTATTGTGTGCGGAATGAGGAAGGCCATATCG
TCGGACTGGGGCTGGAGAAGGACATCAACGATCTGTTTGACGGAATTATGGACCCCCTGAACGAGAAAGA
AGACACAGAGATTTGCGAATCATACGGAGAATGGGCTAAGATCGTGAGCAAAGACGTCCTGATTTTTCTG
AAGAGATATCACAGCAAAAACGCCTGCAGGAGATACCAGAACAGCACTCTGTATGCTCGGACATTCCTGA
AGACTGAGTCCGTGACCCTGTCAGGGAGCAAAGGCTCTGAGGAACCTAGCTCCCCAGTCAGAATCCCCAT
TCTGAGCATGGGCAAGGCCAGCCCTTCTGAGGGAAGGAAACTGAGAGCATCTGAACATGCCAACGACGAT
AATGAGATCGAAAAGATTGACTCAGATTCTAGTCAGAGCGAGGAAATCCCAATTGAGATGAGTGATTCAG
AGGACGAAACAACTGCATCAAACATCAGCGGCATCTACCTGGACATGTCTAAGGCCAACAGTAATGTGGT
CTATTCCCCCCCTTCTCAGACTGGAAGAGCAGCTGGAGCAGGACGAAAGCGAGGAGTGGGCGGCAGGAGG
ACCGTCGAGTCTAAACGAAGGAGAGTGCTGGCCCCCATCAACCGGGGAAGTTGAGTCAGAGCTCGCTGAT
CAGCCTCGACTGTGCCTTCTAGTTGCCAGCCATCTGTTGTTTGCCCCTCCCCCGTGCCTTCCTTGACCCT
GGAAGGTGCCACTCCCACTGTCCTTTCCTAATAAAATGAGGAAATTGCATCGCATTGTCTGAGTAGGTGT
CATTCTATTCTGGGGGGTGGGGTGGGGCAGGACAGCAAGGGGGAGGATTGGGAAGACAATAGCAGGCATG
CTGGGGATGCGGTGGGCTCTATGGCTTCTGAGGCGGAAAGAACCAGCTGGGGCTCGAGATCCACTAGTTC
TAGCCTCGAGGCTAGAGCGGCCGCCACTGGCCGTCGTTTTACAACGTCGTGACTGGGAAAACCCTGGCGT
TACCCAACTTAATCGCCTTGCAGCACATCCCCCTTTCGCCAGCTGGCGTAATAGCGAAGAGGCCCGCACC
GATCGCCCTTCCCAACAGTTGCGCAGCCTGAATGGCGAATGGG
[124 nt withheld, positions 3964-4087]
C
[91 nt withheld, positions 4089-4179]
A
[49 nt withheld, positions 4181-4229]
CCTTTGACGTTGGAGTCCACGTTCTTT
[37 nt withheld, positions 4257-4293]
ACCCTATCTCGGTCTATTCTTTTGATTTATAAGGGATTTTGCCGATTTCGGCCTATTGGTTAAAAAATGA
GCTGATTTAACAAAAATTTAACGCGAATTTTAACAAAATATTAACGCTTACAATTTAGGTGGCACTTTTC
GGGGAAATGTGCGCGGAACCCCTATTTGTTTATTTTTCTAAATACATTCAAATATGTATCCGCTCATGAG
ACAATAACCCTGATAAATGCTTCAATAATATTGAAAAAGGAAGAGTATGAGTATTCAACATTTCCGTGTC
GCCCTTATTCCCTTTTTTGCGGCATTTTGCCTTCCTGTTTTTGCTCACCCAGAAACGCTGGTGAAAGTAA
AAGATGCTGAAGATCAGTTGGGTGCACGAGTGGGTTACATCGAACTGGATCTCAACAGCGGTAAGATCCT
TGAGAGTTTTCGCCCCGAAGAACGTTTTCCAATGATGAGCACTTTTAAAGTTCTGCTATGTGGCGCGGTA
TTATCCCGTATTGACGCCGGGCAAGAGCAACTCGGTCGCCGCATACACTATTCTCAGAATGACTTGGTTG
AGTACTCACCAGTCACAGAAAAGCATCTTACGGATGGCATGACAGTAAGAGAATTATGCAGTGCTGCCAT
AACCATGAGTGATAACACTGCGGCCAACTTACTTCTGACAACGATCGGAGGACCGAAGGAGCTAACCGCT
TTTTTGCACAACATGGGGGATCATGTAACTCGCCTTGATCGTTGGGAACCGGAGCTGAATGAAGCCATAC
CAAACGACGAGCGTGACACCACGATGCCTGTAGCAATGGCAACAACGTTGCGCAAACTATTAACTGGCGA
ACTACTTACTCTAGCTTCCCGGCAACAATTAATAGACTGGATGGAGGCGGATAAAGTTGCAGGACCACTT
CTGCGCTCGGCCCTTCCGGCTGGCTGGTTTATTGCTGATAAATCTGGAGCCGGTGAGCGTGGGTCTCGCG
GTATCATTGCAGCACTGGGGCCAGATGGTAAGCCCTCCCGTATCGTAGTTATCTACACGACGGGGAGTCA
GGCAACTATGGATGAACGAAATAGACAGATCGCTGAGATAGGTGCCTCACTGATTAAGCATTGGTAACTG
TCAGACCAAGTTTACTCATATATACTTTAGATTGATTTAAAACTTCATTTTTAATTTAAAAGGATCTAGG
TGAAGATCCTTTTTGATAATCTCATGACCAAAATCCCTTAACGTGAGTTTTCGTTCCACTGAGCGTCAGA
CCCCGTAGAAAAGATCAAAGGATCTTCTTGAGATCCTTTTTTTCTGCGCGTAATCTGCTGCTTGCAAACA
AAAAAACCACCGCTACCAGCGGTGGTTTGTTTGCCGGATCAAGAGCTACCAACTCTTTTTCCGAAGGTAA
CTGGCTTCAGCAGAGCGCAGATACCAAATACTGTCCTTCTAGTGTAGCCGTAGTTAGGCCACCACTTCAA
GAACTCTGTAGCACCGCCTACATACCTCGCTCTGCTAATCCTGTTACCAGTGGCTGCTGCCAGTGGCGAT
AAGTCGTGTCTTACCGGGTTGGACTCAAGACGATAGTTACCGGATAAGGCGCAGCGGTCGGGCTGAACGG
GGGGTTCGTGCACACAGCCCAGCTTGGAGCGAACGACCTACACCGAACTGAGATACCTACAGCGTGAGCT
ATGAGAAAGCGCCACGCTTCCCGAAGGGAGAAAGGCGGACAGGTATCCGGTAAGCGGCAGGGTCGGAACA
GGAGAGCGCACGAGGGAGCTTCCAGGGGGAAACGCCTGGTATCTTTATAGTCCTGTCGGGTTTCGCCACC
TCTGACTTGAGCGTCGATTTTTGTGATGCTCGTCAGGGGGGCGGAGCCTATGGAAAAACGCCAGCAACGC
GGCCTTTTTACGGTTCCTGGCCTTTTGCTGGCCTTTTGCTCACATGTTCTTTCCTGCGTTATCCCCTGAT
TCTGTGGATAACCGTATTACCGCCTTTGAGTGAGCTGATACCGCTCGCCGCAGCCGAACGACCGAGCGCA
GCGAGTCAGTGAGCGAGGAAGCGGAAGAGCGCCCAATACGCAAACCGCCTCTCCCCGCGCGTTGGCCGAT
TCATTAATGCAGCTGGCACGACAGGTTTCCCGACTGGAAAGCGGGCAGTGAGCGCAACGCAATTAATGTG
AGTTAGCTCACTCATTAGGCACCCCAGGCTTTACACTTTATGCTTCCGGCTCGTATGTTGTGTGGAATTG
TGAGCGGATAACAATTTCACACAGGAAACAGCTATGACCATGAGGCGCGCCGGAT
