>Addgene plasmid #51270 | pCAG-NLS-HA-B3 | addgene partial sequence | sequence record 79859 | pCAGGS5 5'-ggttcggcttctggcgtgtgacc-3'
TGCCTTCTTCTTTTTCCTACAGATCCTTAATTAATAATACGACTCACTATAGGGGGTCGACCCGCCACCA
TGCCTAAGAAGAAGAGGAAGGTTTACCCATACGATGTTCCAGATTACGCTGGATCCAGCAGCTATATGGA
TCTGGTGGATGACGAGCCCGCAACACTGTATCACAAGTTTGTCGAATGTCTGAAGGCAGGAGAGAATTTC
TGCGGCGACAAGCTGTCCGGAATCATTACAATGGCCATCCTGAAAGCCATTAAGGCTCTGACTGAGGTGA
AGAAAACCACCTTCAACAAGTACAAAACTACCATCAAGCAGGGGCTGCAGTATGATGTGGGCAGCTCCAC
CATTTCTTTCGTCTACCACCTGAAAGACTGTGATGAGCTGAGTCGCGGCCTGTCAGACGCTTTTGAACCT
TACAAGTTCAAAATCAAGAGTAATAAGGAGGCAACCAGCTTCAAGACACTGTTCAGGGGCCCCAGCTTCG
GCAGCCAGAAGAACTGGCGAAAGAAAGAGGTGGATAGAGAAGTGGACAATCTGTTCCATAGCACCGAGAC
AGATGAATCCATCTTTAAGTTCATTCTGAACACACTGGATAGCATCGAGACTCAGACCAATACAGACCGC
CAGAAAACAGTGCTGACTTTCATTCTGCTGATGACCTTCTTTAACTGCTGTAGGAACAATGATCTGATGA
ATGTGGACCCCAGCACCTTCAAGATCGTGAAAAACAAGTTCGTCGGCTACCTGCTGCAGGCTGAGGTGAA
ACAGACTAAGACCCGAAAAAGCAGGAACATCTTCTTTTTCCCTATCAGAGAAAACCGGTTTGATCTGTTC
CTGGCACTGCACGACTTTTTCAGAACTTGCCAGCCTA
