>Addgene plasmid #51270 | pCAG-NLS-HA-B3 | addgene partial sequence | sequence record 79907 | BGH-rev 5'-TAGAAGGCACAGTCGAGG-3'
TGATGGGGGCCAGCACTCTCCTTCGTTTAGACTCGACGGTCCTCCTGCCGCCCACTCCTCGCTTTCGTCC
TGCTCCAGCTGCTCTTCCAGTCTGAGAAGGGGGGGAATAGACCACATTACTGTTGGCCTTAGACATGTCC
AGGTAGATGCCGCTGATGTTTGATGCAGTTGTTTCGTCCTCTGAATCACTCATCTCAATTGGGATTTCCT
CGCTCTGACTAGAATCTGAGTCAATCTTTTCGATCTCATTATCGTCGTTGGCATGTTCAGATGCTCTCAG
TTTCCTTCCCTCAGAAGGGCTGGCCTTGCCCATGCTCAGAATGGGGATTCTGACTGGGGAGCTAGGTTCC
TCAGAGCCTTTGCTCCCTGACAGGGTCACGGACTCAGTCTTCAGGAATGTCCGAGCATACAGAGTGCTGT
TCTGGTATCTCCTGCAGGCGTTTTTGCTGTGATATCTCTTCAGAAAAATCAGGACGTCTTTGCTCACGAT
CTTAGCCCATTCTCCGTATGATTCGCAAATCTCTGTGTCTTCTTTCTCGTTCAGGGGGTCCATAATTCCG
TCAAACAGATCGTTGATGTCCTTCTCCAGCCCCAGTCCGACGATATGGCCTTCCTCATTCCGCACACAAT
ACCCGGCCAGGAATCCAAACAGAGGCTGTGGCAGGTCTCTTCCGCCGTGGGTGTATCCCAGTCGAGCTCC
GCTTTCTCGCTGGTTCTGTGAACTAGACCAATTCCCCAGGGAGTTGGCCCAGCTATCCAGCTCATTCTTA
TGCAGGAAACTGTTCATCAGATGCCTCCCCAGGTGAGA
